Addgene plasmid #11751: pCMV5-Flag-RhoA K6,7R
Depositing lab: Jeff Wrana. Depositing organization: Sinai Health System. Publication: Regulation of the polarity protein Par6 by TGFbeta receptors controls epithelial cell plasticity. Ozdamar B, Bose R, Barrios-Rodiles M, Wang HR, Zhang Y, Wrana JL. Science. 2005 Mar 11. 307(5715):1603-9. 10.1126/science.1105718 PubMed 15761148.
Backbone
  Vector backbone: pCMV5
  Backbone size w/o insert (bp): 4700
  Vector type: Mammalian Expression
Growth in bacteria
  Bacterial resistance: Ampicillin, 100 μg/mL
  Growth temperature: 37°C
  Growth strain: DH5alpha
  Copy number: High Copy
Gene/Insert
  Gene/Insert name: RhoA
  Species: H. sapiens (human)
  Insert size (bp): 560
  Mutation: K6,7R
  GenBank ID: L25080
  Entrez Gene: RHOA (a.k.a. ARH12, ARHA, EDFAOB, RHO12, RHOH12)
  Tag / fusion protein: Flag (N terminal on insert)
  Cloning method: Restriction Enzyme; 5′ cloning site ClaI (not destroyed); 3′ cloning site XbaI (not destroyed)
  Sequencing primers: 5′ CMV-F
Terms and licenses: Academic/Nonprofit Terms; Industry Terms
How to cite: pCMV5-Flag-RhoA K6,7R was a gift from Jeff Wrana (Addgene plasmid # 11751 ; http://n2t.net/addgene:11751 ; RRID:Addgene_11751)
