[The description below was written by a language model from this plasmid's Addgene catalogue record.]
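Description:
pCMV5-Flag-RhoA K6,7R is a mammalian expression plasmid built on the pCMV5 backbone (about 4.7 kb without insert). It is maintained in E. coli as a high-copy plasmid under ampicillin selection. The record does not include a feature table, so the origin of replication, polyadenylation signal and other backbone elements are not itemised. The backbone name and the use of a CMV forward sequencing primer indicate that the insert is driven by the cytomegalovirus immediate-early promoter, which gives strong constitutive expression in transfected mammalian cells. No mammalian selection marker is listed, which suggests use mainly in transient transfection.

The payload is a roughly 560 bp insert encoding human RhoA (RHOA), the small Rho-family GTPase that regulates the actin cytoskeleton, cell adhesion and cell shape. It was cloned between ClaI and XbaI sites, both of which remain intact, and carries a Flag epitope tag at its N terminus for detection or immunoprecipitation with anti-Flag antibodies. The coding sequence carries the K6,7R mutation, in which the lysines at positions 6 and 7 are replaced by arginines. This conservative substitution preserves positive charge but removes lysine side chains that could act as acceptor sites for modifications such as ubiquitination; the record itself does not state the functional rationale. The associated publication concerns TGFβ receptor regulation of the polarity protein Par6 and control of epithelial cell plasticity, so the construct is most plausibly used alongside wild-type Flag-RhoA to test how these lysine residues affect RhoA regulation or stability in that setting.
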