>Addgene plasmid #11751 | pCMV5-Flag-RhoA K6,7R | addgene partial sequence | sequence record 18450 | CMV-F 5'-CGCAAATGGGCGGTAGGCGTG-3'
AGAGCTCGTTTTAGTGACCGTCAGAATTGATCTGGTACCACGCGTATCGATACCATGGACTACAAGGACG
ACGATGACAAGGGTCGACAAGCTGCCATCCGGCGCCGGCTGGTGATTGTTGGTGATGGAGCCTGTGGAAA
GACATGCTTGCTCATAGTCTTCAGCAAGGACCAGTTCCCAGAGGTGTATGTGCCCACAGTGTTTGAGAAC
TATGTGGCAGATATCGAGGTGGATGGAAAGCAGGTAGAGTTGGCTTTGTGGGACACAGCTGGGCAGGAAG
ATTATGATCGCCTGAGGCCCCTCTCCTACCCAGATACCGATGTTATACTGATGTGTTTTTCCATCGACAG
CCCTGATAGTTTAGAAAACATCCCAGAAAAGTGGACCCCAGAAGTCAAGCATTTCTGTCCCAACGTGCCC
ATCATCCTGGTTGGGAATAAGAAGGATCTTCGGAATGATGAGCACACAAGGCGGGAGCTAGCCAAGATGA
AGCAGGAGCCGGTGAAACCTGAAGAAGGCAGAGATATGGCAAACAGGATTGGCGCTTTTGGGTACATGGA
GTGTTCAGCAAAGACCAAAGATGGAGTGAGAGAGGTTTTTGAAATGGCTACGAGAGCTGCTCTGCAAGCT
AGACGTGGGAAGAAAAAATCTGGTTGCCTTGTCTTGTAATCTAGACCCGGGTGGCATCCCTGTGACCCCT
CCCCAGTGCCTCTCCTGG
